Addgene plasmid #128124: pCE048-SiT-Cas12a
Purpose: Express both AsCas12a and CRISPR arrays on single transcripts
Depositing lab: Randall Platt. Depositing organization: ETH Zurich (Swiss Federal Institute of Technology). Publication: Multiplexed genome engineering by Cas12a and CRISPR arrays encoded on single transcripts. Campa CC, Weisbach NR, Santinha AJ, Incarnato D, Platt RJ. Nat Methods. 2019 Aug 12. pii: 10.1038/s41592-019-0508-6. doi: 10.1038/s41592-019-0508-6. PubMed 31406383.
Backbone
  Vector backbone: pAAV-MCS
  Backbone size w/o insert (bp): 4800
  Total vector size (bp): 9200
  Vector type: Mammalian Expression, AAV
Growth in bacteria
  Bacterial resistance: Ampicillin, 100 μg/mL
  Growth temperature: 37°C
  Growth strain: NEB Stable
  Copy number: Unknown
Gene/Insert
  Gene/Insert name: AsCas12a-Triplex (alt name: Cpf1)
  Insert size (bp): 4300
Resource information
  A portion of this plasmid was derived from a plasmid made by: Feng Zhang Lab (py108)
Terms and licenses: Academic/Nonprofit Terms; Industry Terms: Not Available to Industry
How to cite: pCE048-SiT-Cas12a was a gift from Randall Platt (Addgene plasmid # 128124 ; http://n2t.net/addgene:128124 ; RRID:Addgene_128124)
