[The description below was written by a language model from this plasmid's Addgene catalogue record and the feature table of its GenBank file.]
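Description:
pCE048-SiT-Cas12a is a roughly 9.2 kb mammalian expression plasmid built on the pAAV-MCS backbone, designed to express AsCas12a (Cpf1, from Acidaminococcus sp. BV3L6) and a CRISPR array from one transcript. It is propagated in E. coli through a high-copy ColE1/pUC-type origin and selected with ampicillin via the beta-lactamase gene. An f1 phage origin is also present. The expression cassette is flanked by two AAV2 inverted terminal repeats, the elements that normally allow packaging into AAV particles. However, the ITR-to-ITR region spans about 6.6 kb, which is beyond the usual AAV packaging capacity, so the plasmid is probably better suited to direct transfection than to virus production.

Between the ITRs, the strong constitutive human EF-1-alpha promoter, including its first intron, drives the AsCas12a open reading frame. The coding sequence is fused at its C-terminus to a bipartite nucleoplasmin nuclear localization signal and a 3xHA epitope tag for nuclear targeting and detection. A WPRE further downstream enhances transcript expression. The catalogue names the insert "AsCas12a-Triplex", but the triplex element and any CRISPR array or array cloning site are not annotated in the feature table. They presumably lie in the unannotated stretch between the HA tag and the WPRE. No polyadenylation signal is annotated either.

The general idea of the design is that Cas12a processes its own crRNAs, so an array placed in the 3' region of a Pol II transcript can be excised by the encoded nuclease. A stabilizing triplex RNA structure would then be expected to protect the remaining coding portion of the message after that cleavage. The stated use is multiplexed genome engineering in mammalian cells without a separate guide RNA promoter.
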