LOCUS       Exported 9187 bp ds-DNA circular SYN 12-MAY-2021
DEFINITION  Express both AsCas12a and CRISPR arrays on single transcripts.
ACCESSION   .
VERSION     .
KEYWORDS    pCE048-SiT-Cas12a
SOURCE      synthetic DNA construct
  ORGANISM  synthetic DNA construct
REFERENCE   1 (bases 1 to 9187)
  AUTHORS   Campa CC, Weisbach NR, Santinha AJ, Incarnato D, Platt RJ
  TITLE     Multiplexed genome engineering by Cas12a and CRISPR arrays encoded
            on single transcripts.
  JOURNAL   Nat Methods. 2019 Aug 12. pii: 10.1038/s41592-019-0508-6. doi:
            10.1038/s41592-019-0508-6.
  PUBMED    31406383
REFERENCE   2 (bases 1 to 9187)
  AUTHORS   .
  TITLE     Direct Submission
  JOURNAL   Exported May 12, 2021 from SnapGene Server 1.1.58
            http://www.snapgene.com
FEATURES             Location/Qualifiers
     source          1..9187
                     /organism="synthetic DNA construct"
                     /mol_type="other DNA"
     repeat_region   1..130
                     /label=AAV2 ITR (alternate)
                     /note="Functional equivalent of wild-type AAV2 ITR"
     promoter        233..1411
                     /label=EF-1-alpha promoter
                     /note="strong constitutive promoter for human elongation
                     factor EF-1-alpha"
     intron          464..1402
                     /label=EF-1-alpha intron A
                     /note="intron upstream of the start codon of human
                     EF-1-alpha"
     primer_bind     1359..1379
                     /label=EF1a-F
                     /note="Human elongation factor-1a promoter, forward primer"
     CDS             1446..5366
                     /codon_start=1
                     /product="CRISPR-associated protein from Acidaminococcus
                     sp. BV3L6 (Zetsche et al., 2015)"
                     /label=AsCpf1
                     /translation="MTQFEGFTNLYQVSKTLRFELIPQGKTLKHIQEQGFIEEDKARND
                     HYKELKPIIDRIYKTYADQCLQLVQLDWENLSAAIDSYRKEKTEETRNALIEEQATYRN
                     AIHDYFIGRTDNLTDAINKRHAEIYKGLFKAELFNGKVLKQLGTVTTTEHENALLRSFD
                     KFTTYFSGFYENRKNVFSAEDISTAIPHRIVQDNFPKFKENCHIFTRLITAVPSLREHF
                     ENVKKAIGIFVSTSIEEVFSFPFYNQLLTQTQIDLYNQLLGGISREAGTEKIKGLNEVL
                     NLAIQKNDETAHIIASLPHRFIPLFKQILSDRNTLSFILEEFKSDEEVIQSFCKYKTLL
                     RNENVLETAEALFNELNSIDLTHIFISHKKLETISSALCDHWDTLRNALYERRISELTG
                     KITKSAKEKVQRSLKHEDINLQEIISAAGKELSEAFKQKTSEILSHAHAALDQPLPTTL
                     KKQEEKEILKSQLDSLLGLYHLLDWFAVDESNEVDPEFSARLTGIKLEMEPSLSFYNKA
                     RNYATKKPYSVEKFKLNFQMPTLASGWDVNKEKNNGAILFVKNGLYYLGIMPKQKGRYK
                     ALSFEPTEKTSEGFDKMYYDYFPDAAKMIPKCSTQLKAVTAHFQTHTTPILLSNNFIEP
                     LEITKEIYDLNNPEKEPKKFQTAYAKKTGDQKGYREALCKWIDFTRDFLSKYTKTTSID
                     LSSLRPSSQYKDLGEYYAELNPLLYHISFQRIAEKEIMDAVETGKLYLFQIYNKDFAKG
                     HHGKPNLHTLYWTGLFSPENLAKTSIKLNGQAELFYRPKSRMKRMAHRLGEKMLNKKLK
                     DQKTPIPDTLYQELYDYVNHRLSHDLSDEARALLPNVITKEVSHEIIKDRRFTSDKFFF
                     HVPITLNYQAANSPSKFNQRVNAYLKEHPETPIIGIDRGERNLIYITVIDSTGKILEQR
                     SLNTIQQFDYQKKLDNREKERVAARQAWSVVGTIKDLKQGYLSQVIHEIVDLMIHYQAV
                     VVLENLNFGFKSKRTGIAEKAVYQQFEKMLIDKLNCLVLKDYPAEKVGGVLNPYQLTDQ
                     FTSFAKMGTQSGFLFYVPAPYTSKIDPLTGFVDPFVWKTIKNHESRKHFLEGFDFLHYD
                     VKTGDFILHFKMNRNLSFQRGLPGFMPAWDIVFEKNETQFDAKGTPFIAGKRIVPVIEN
                     HRFTGRYRDLYPANELIALLEEKGIVFRDGSNILPKLLENDDSHAIDTMVALIRSVLQM
                     RNSNAATGEDYINSPVRDLNGVCFDSRFQNPEWPMDADANGAYHIALKGQLLLNHLKES
                     KDLKLQNGISNQDWLAYIQELRN"
     regulatory      5086..5095
                     /regulatory_class="other"
                     /note="vertebrate consensus sequence for strong initiation
                     of translation (Kozak, 1987)"
     CDS             5367..5414
                     /codon_start=1
                     /product="bipartite nuclear localization signal from
                     nucleoplasmin"
                     /label=nucleoplasmin NLS
                     /translation="KRPAATKKAGQAKKKK"
     CDS             5421..5501
                     /codon_start=1
                     /product="three tandem HA epitope tags"
                     /label=3xHA
                     /translation="YPYDVPDYAYPYDVPDYAYPYDVPDYA"
     primer_bind     5698..5714
                     /label=M13 rev
                     /note="common sequencing primer, one of multiple similar
                     variants"
     primer_bind     5698..5714
                     /label=M13 Reverse
                     /note="In lacZ gene. Also called M13-rev"
     misc_feature    5775..6363
                     /label=WPRE
                     /note="woodchuck hepatitis virus posttranscriptional
                     regulatory element"
     primer_bind     complement(5828..5848)
                     /label=WPRE-R
                     /note="WPRE, reverse primer"
     CDS             complement(6246..6257)
                     /codon_start=1
                     /product="Factor Xa recognition and cleavage site"
                     /label=Factor Xa site
                     /translation="IEGR"
     repeat_region   6450..6590
                     /label=AAV2 ITR
                     /note="inverted terminal repeat of adeno-associated virus
                     serotype 2"
     repeat_region   6450..6579
                     /label=AAV2 ITR
     rep_origin      6665..7120
                     /direction=RIGHT
                     /label=f1 ori
                     /note="f1 bacteriophage origin of replication; arrow
                     indicates direction of (+) strand synthesis"
     primer_bind     complement(6752..6771)
                     /label=F1ori-R
                     /note="F1 origin, reverse primer"
     primer_bind     6962..6983
                     /label=F1ori-F
                     /note="F1 origin, forward primer"
     primer_bind     complement(7137..7156)
                     /label=pRS-marker
                     /note="pRS vectors, use to sequence yeast selectable
                     marker"
     primer_bind     7256..7278
                     /label=pGEX 3'
                     /note="pGEX vectors, reverse primer"
     primer_bind     complement(7316..7334)
                     /label=pBRforEco
                     /note="pBR322 vectors, upsteam of EcoRI site, forward
                     primer"
     promoter        7402..7506
                     /gene="bla"
                     /label=AmpR promoter
     CDS             7507..8367
                     /codon_start=1
                     /gene="bla"
                     /product="beta-lactamase"
                     /label=AmpR
                     /note="confers resistance to ampicillin, carbenicillin, and
                     related antibiotics"
                     /translation="MSIQHFRVALIPFFAAFCLPVFAHPETLVKVKDAEDQLGARVGYI
                     ELDLNSGKILESFRPEERFPMMSTFKVLLCGAVLSRIDAGQEQLGRRIHYSQNDLVEYS
                     PVTEKHLTDGMTVRELCSAAITMSDNTAANLLLTTIGGPKELTAFLHNMGDHVTRLDRW
                     EPELNEAIPNDERDTTMPVAMATTLRKLLTGELLTLASRQQLIDWMEADKVAGPLLRSA
                     LPAGWFIADKSGAGERGSRGIIAALGPDGKPSRIVVIYTTGSQATMDERNRQIAEIGAS
                     LIKHW"
     primer_bind     complement(7725..7744)
                     /label=Amp-R
                     /note="Ampicillin resistance gene, reverse primer"
     rep_origin      8538..9126
                     /direction=RIGHT
                     /label=ori
                     /note="high-copy-number ColE1/pMB1/pBR322/pUC origin of
                     replication"
     primer_bind     9027..9046
                     /label=pBR322ori-F
                     /note="pBR322 origin, forward primer"
ORIGIN
        1 cctgcaggca gctgcgcgct cgctcgctca ctgaggccgc ccgggcgtcg ggcgaccttt
       61 ggtcgcccgg cctcagtgag cgagcgagcg cgcagagagg gagtggccaa ctccatcact
      121 aggggttcct gcggccgcac gcgtttaatt aatgcaaaga tggataaagt tttaaacaga
      181 gaggaatctt tgcagctaat ggaccttcta ggtcttgaaa ggagtgggaa ttggctccgg
      241 tgcccgtcag tgggcagagc gcacatcgcc cacagtcccc gagaagttgg ggggaggggt
      301 cggcaattga accggtgcct agagaaggtg gcgcggggta aactgggaaa gtgatgtcgt
      361 gtactggctc cgcctttttc ccgagggtgg gggagaaccg tatataagtg cagtagtcgc
      421 cgtgaacgtt ctttttcgca acgggtttgc cgccagaaca caggtaagtg ccgtgtgtgg
      481 ttcccgcggg cctggcctct ttacgggtta tggcccttgc gtgccttgaa ttacttccac
      541 ctggctgcag tacgtgattc ttgatcccga gcttcgggtt ggaagtgggt gggagagttc
      601 gaggccttgc gcttaaggag ccccttcgcc tcgtgcttga gttgaggcct ggcctgggcg
      661 ctggggccgc cgcgtgcgaa tctggtggca ccttcgcgcc tgtctcgctg ctttcgataa
      721 gtctctagcc atttaaaatt tttgatgacc tgctgcgacg ctttttttct ggcaagatag
      781 tcttgtaaat gcgggccaag atctgcacac tggtatttcg gtttttgggg ccgcgggcgg
      841 cgacggggcc cgtgcgtccc agcgcacatg ttcggcgagg cggggcctgc gagcgcggcc
      901 accgagaatc ggacgggggt agtctcaagc tggccggcct gctctggtgc ctggcctcgc
      961 gccgccgtgt atcgccccgc cctgggcggc aaggctggcc cggtcggcac cagttgcgtg
     1021 agcggaaaga tggccgcttc ccggccctgc tgcagggagc tcaaaatgga ggacgcggcg
     1081 ctcgggagag cgggcgggtg agtcacccac acaaaggaaa agggcctttc cgtcctcagc
     1141 cgtcgcttca tgtgactcca cggagtaccg ggcgccgtcc aggcacctcg attagttctc
     1201 gagcttttgg agtacgtcgt ctttaggttg gggggagggg ttttatgcga tggagtttcc
     1261 ccacactgag tgggtggaga ctgaagttag gccagcttgg cacttgatgt aattctcctt
     1321 ggaatttgcc ctttttgagt ttggatcttg gttcattctc aagcctcaga cagtggttca
     1381 aagttttttt cttccatttc aggtgtcgtg agctagcgtt taaacttaag cttggtaccg
     1441 ccaccatgac acagttcgag ggctttacca acctgtatca ggtgagcaag acactgcggt
     1501 ttgagctgat cccacagggc aagaccctga agcacatcca ggagcagggc ttcatcgagg
     1561 aggacaaggc ccgcaatgat cactacaagg agctgaagcc catcatcgat cggatctaca
     1621 agacctatgc cgaccagtgc ctgcagctgg tgcagctgga ttgggagaac ctgagcgccg
     1681 ccatcgactc ctatagaaag gagaaaaccg aggagacaag gaacgccctg atcgaggagc
     1741 aggccacata tcgcaatgcc atccacgact acttcatcgg ccggacagac aacctgaccg
     1801 atgccatcaa taagagacac gccgagatct acaagggcct gttcaaggcc gagctgttta
     1861 atggcaaggt gctgaagcag ctgggcaccg tgaccacaac cgagcacgag aacgccctgc
     1921 tgcggagctt cgacaagttt acaacctact tctccggctt ttatgagaac aggaagaacg
     1981 tgttcagcgc cgaggatatc agcacagcca tcccacaccg catcgtgcag gacaacttcc
     2041 ccaagtttaa ggagaattgt cacatcttca cacgcctgat caccgccgtg cccagcctgc
     2101 gggagcactt tgagaacgtg aagaaggcca tcggcatctt cgtgagcacc tccatcgagg
     2161 aggtgttttc cttccctttt tataaccagc tgctgacaca gacccagatc gacctgtata
     2221 accagctgct gggaggaatc tctcgggagg caggcaccga gaagatcaag ggcctgaacg
     2281 aggtgctgaa tctggccatc cagaagaatg atgagacagc ccacatcatc gcctccctgc
     2341 cacacagatt catccccctg tttaagcaga tcctgtccga taggaacacc ctgtctttca
     2401 tcctggagga gtttaagagc gacgaggaag tgatccagtc cttctgcaag tacaagacac
     2461 tgctgagaaa cgagaacgtg ctggagacag ccgaggccct gtttaacgag ctgaacagca
     2521 tcgacctgac acacatcttc atcagccaca agaagctgga gacaatcagc agcgccctgt
     2581 gcgaccactg ggatacactg aggaatgccc tgtatgagcg gagaatctcc gagctgacag
     2641 gcaagatcac caagtctgcc aaggagaagg tgcagcgcag cctgaagcac gaggatatca
     2701 acctgcagga gatcatctct gccgcaggca aggagctgag cgaggccttc aagcagaaaa
     2761 ccagcgagat cctgtcccac gcacacgccg ccctggatca gccactgcct acaaccctga
     2821 agaagcagga ggagaaggag atcctgaagt ctcagctgga cagcctgctg ggcctgtacc
     2881 acctgctgga ctggtttgcc gtggatgagt ccaacgaggt ggaccccgag ttctctgccc
     2941 ggctgaccgg catcaagctg gagatggagc cttctctgag cttctacaac aaggccagaa
     3001 attatgccac caagaagccc tactccgtgg agaagttcaa gctgaacttt cagatgccta
     3061 cactggcctc tggctgggac gtgaataagg agaagaacaa tggcgccatc ctgtttgtga
     3121 agaacggcct gtactatctg ggcatcatgc caaagcagaa gggcaggtat aaggccctga
     3181 gcttcgagcc cacagagaaa accagcgagg gctttgataa gatgtactat gactacttcc
     3241 ctgatgccgc caagatgatc ccaaagtgca gcacccagct gaaggccgtg acagcccact
     3301 ttcagaccca cacaaccccc atcctgctgt ccaacaattt catcgagcct ctggagatca
     3361 caaaggagat ctacgacctg aacaatcctg agaaggagcc aaagaagttt cagacagcct
     3421 acgccaagaa aaccggcgac cagaagggct acagagaggc cctgtgcaag tggatcgact
     3481 tcacaaggga ttttctgtcc aagtatacca agacaacctc tatcgatctg tctagcctgc
     3541 ggccatcctc tcagtataag gacctgggcg agtactatgc cgagctgaat cccctgctgt
     3601 accacatcag cttccagaga atcgccgaga aggagatcat ggatgccgtg gagacaggca
     3661 agctgtacct gttccagatc tataacaagg actttgccaa gggccaccac ggcaagccta
     3721 atctgcacac actgtattgg accggcctgt tttctccaga gaacctggcc aagacaagca
     3781 tcaagctgaa tggccaggcc gagctgttct accgccctaa gtccaggatg aagaggatgg
     3841 cacaccggct gggagagaag atgctgaaca agaagctgaa ggatcagaaa accccaatcc
     3901 ccgacaccct gtaccaggag ctgtacgact atgtgaatca cagactgtcc cacgacctgt
     3961 ctgatgaggc cagggccctg ctgcccaacg tgatcaccaa ggaggtgtct cacgagatca
     4021 tcaaggatag gcgctttacc agcgacaagt tctttttcca cgtgcctatc acactgaact
     4081 atcaggccgc caattcccca tctaagttca accagagggt gaatgcctac ctgaaggagc
     4141 accccgagac acctatcatc ggcatcgatc ggggcgagag aaacctgatc tatatcacag
     4201 tgatcgactc caccggcaag atcctggagc agcggagcct gaacaccatc cagcagtttg
     4261 attaccagaa gaagctggac aacagggaga aggagagggt ggcagcaagg caggcctggt
     4321 ctgtggtggg cacaatcaag gatctgaagc agggctatct gagccaggtc atccacgaga
     4381 tcgtggacct gatgatccac taccaggccg tggtggtgct ggagaacctg aatttcggct
     4441 ttaagagcaa gaggaccggc atcgccgaga aggccgtgta ccagcagttc gagaagatgc
     4501 tgatcgataa gctgaattgc ctggtgctga aggactatcc agcagagaaa gtgggaggcg
     4561 tgctgaaccc ataccagctg acagaccagt tcacctcctt tgccaagatg ggcacccagt
     4621 ctggcttcct gttttacgtg cctgccccat atacatctaa gatcgatccc ctgaccggct
     4681 tcgtggaccc cttcgtgtgg aaaaccatca agaatcacga gagccgcaag cacttcctgg
     4741 agggcttcga ctttctgcac tacgacgtga aaaccggcga cttcatcctg cactttaaga
     4801 tgaacagaaa tctgtccttc cagaggggcc tgcccggctt tatgcctgca tgggatatcg
     4861 tgttcgagaa gaacgagaca cagtttgacg ccaagggcac ccctttcatc gccggcaaga
     4921 gaatcgtgcc agtgatcgag aatcacagat tcaccggcag ataccgggac ctgtatcctg
     4981 ccaacgagct gatcgccctg ctggaggaga agggcatcgt gttcagggat ggctccaaca
     5041 tcctgccaaa gctgctggag aatgacgatt ctcacgccat cgacaccatg gtggccctga
     5101 tccgcagcgt gctgcagatg cggaactcca atgccgccac aggcgaggac tatatcaaca
     5161 gccccgtgcg cgatctgaat ggcgtgtgct tcgactcccg gtttcagaac ccagagtggc
     5221 ccatggacgc cgatgccaat ggcgcctacc acatcgccct gaagggccag ctgctgctga
     5281 atcacctgaa ggagagcaag gatctgaagc tgcagaacgg catctccaat caggactggc
     5341 tggcctacat ccaggagctg cgcaacaaaa ggccggcggc cacgaaaaag gccggccagg
     5401 caaaaaagaa aaagggatcc tacccatacg atgttccaga ttacgcttat ccctacgacg
     5461 tgcctgatta tgcataccca tatgatgtcc ccgactatgc ctaagaattc gattcgtcag
     5521 tagggttgta aaggtttttc ttttcctgag aaaacaacct tttgttttct caggttttgc
     5581 tttttggcct ttccctagct ttaaaaaaaa aaaagcaaaa ctcaccgagg cagttccata
     5641 ggatggcaag atcctggtat tggtctgcga aatttctact cttgtagatt gaagagccag
     5701 gaaacagcta tgacgctctt ctaatttcta ctcttgtaga ttctagaaaa gaattcgata
     5761 tcaagcttat cgataatcaa cctctggatt acaaaatttg tgaaagattg actggtattc
     5821 ttaactatgt tgctcctttt acgctatgtg gatacgctgc tttaatgcct ttgtatcatg
     5881 ctattgcttc ccgtatggct ttcattttct cctccttgta taaatcctgg ttgctgtctc
     5941 tttatgagga gttgtggccc gttgtcaggc aacgtggcgt ggtgtgcact gtgtttgctg
     6001 acgcaacccc cactggttgg ggcattgcca ccacctgtca gctcctttcc gggactttcg
     6061 ctttccccct ccctattgcc acggcggaac tcatcgccgc ctgccttgcc cgctgctgga
     6121 caggggctcg gctgttgggc actgacaatt ccgtggtgtt gtcggggaaa tcatcgtcct
     6181 ttccttggct gctcgcctat gttgccacct ggattctgcg cgggacgtcc ttctgctacg
     6241 tcccttcggc cctcaatcca gcggaccttc cttcccgcgg cctgctgccg gctctgcggc
     6301 ctcttccgcg tcttcgcctt cgccctcaga cgagtcggat ctccctttgg gccgcctccc
     6361 cgcatcgata ccgagcgcta ataaaagatc tttattttca ttagatctgt gtgttggttt
     6421 tttgtgtcac gtgcggaccg agcggccgca ggaaccccta gtgatggagt tggccactcc
     6481 ctctctgcgc gctcgctcgc tcactgaggc cgggcgacca aaggtcgccc gacgcccggg
     6541 ctttgcccgg gcggcctcag tgagcgagcg agcgcgcagc tgcctgcagg ggcgcctgat
     6601 gcggtatttt ctccttacgc atctgtgcgg tatttcacac cgcatannnn nnnnnnnnnn
     6661 nnnnnnnnnn nnnnnnnnnn nnnnnnnnnn nnnnnnnnnn nnnnnnnnnn nnnnnnnnnn
     6721 nnnnnnnnnn nnnnnnnnnn ntnnnnnnnn nnnnnnnnnn nnnnnnnnnn nnnnnnnnnn
     6781 nnnnnnnncn nnnnnnnnnn nnnnnnnnnn nnnnnnnnnn nnnnnnnnnn nnnnnnnnnn
     6841 nnnnnnnnnn nnnnnnnnnn nnnnnnnnnn nnnnnnnnnn nnnnnnnnnn nnnnnnnnnn
     6901 nnnnnnnnnn nnnnnnnnnn nnnnnnnnnn cctttgacgt tggagtccac gttctttaat
     6961 agtggactct tgttccaaac tggaacaaca ctcaactcta tctcgggcta ttcttttgat
     7021 ttataaggga ttttgccgat ttcggtctat tggttaaaaa atgagctgat ttaacaaaaa
     7081 tttaacgcga attttaacaa aatattaacg tttacaattt tatggtgcac tctcagtaca
     7141 atctgctctg atgccgcata gttaagccag ccccgacacc cgccaacacc cgctgacgcg
     7201 ccctgacggg cttgtctgct cccggcatcc gcttacagac aagctgtgac cttctccggg
     7261 agctgcatgt gtcagaggtt ttcaccgtca tcaccgaaac gcgcgatacg aaagggcctc
     7321 gtgatacgcc tatttttata ggttaatgtc atgataataa tggtttctta gacgtcaggt
     7381 ggcacttttc ggggaaatgt gcgcggaacc cctatttgtt tatttttcta aatacattca
     7441 aatatgtatc cgctcatgag acaataaccc tgataaatgc ttcaataata ttgaaaaagg
     7501 aagagtatga gtattcaaca tttccgtgtc gcccttattc ccttttttgc ggcattttgc
     7561 cttcctgttt ttgctcaccc agaaacgctg gtgaaagtaa aagatgctga agatcagttg
     7621 ggtgcacgag tgggttacat cgaactggat ctcaacagcg gtaagatcct tgagagtttt
     7681 cgccccgaag aacgttttcc aatgatgagc acttttaaag ttctgctatg tggcgcggta
     7741 ttatcccgta ttgacgccgg gcaagagcaa ctcggtcgcc gcatacacta ttctcagaat
     7801 gacttggttg agtactcacc agtcacagaa aagcatctta cggatggcat gacagtaaga
     7861 gaattatgca gtgctgccat aaccatgagt gataacactg cggccaactt acttctgaca
     7921 acgatcggag gaccgaagga gctaaccgct tttttgcaca acatggggga tcatgtaact
     7981 cgccttgatc gttgggaacc ggagctgaat gaagccatac caaacgacga gcgtgacacc
     8041 acgatgcctg tagcaatggc aacaacgttg cgcaaactat taactggcga actacttact
     8101 ctagcttccc ggcaacaatt aatagactgg atggaggcgg ataaagttgc aggaccactt
     8161 ctgcgctcgg cccttccggc tggctggttt attgctgata aatctggagc cggtgagcgt
     8221 gggtctcgcg gtatcattgc agcactgggg ccagatggta agccctcccg tatcgtagtt
     8281 atctacacga cggggagtca ggcaactatg gatgaacgaa atagacagat cgctgagata
     8341 ggtgcctcac tgattaagca ttggtaactg tcagaccaag tttactcata tatactttag
     8401 attgatttaa aacttcattt ttaatttaaa aggatctagg tgaagatcct ttttgataat
     8461 ctcatgacca aaatccctta acgtgagttt tcgttccact gagcgtcaga ccccgtagaa
     8521 aagatcaaag gatcttcttg agatcctttt tttctgcgcg taatctgctg cttgcaaaca
     8581 aaaaaaccac cgctaccagc ggtggtttgt ttgccggatc aagagctacc aactcttttt
     8641 ccgaaggtaa ctggcttcag cagagcgcag ataccaaata ctgttcttct agtgtagccg
     8701 tagttaggcc accacttcaa gaactctgta gcaccgccta catacctcgc tctgctaatc
     8761 ctgttaccag tggctgctgc cagtggcgat aagtcgtgtc ttaccgggtt ggactcaaga
     8821 cgatagttac cggataaggc gcagcggtcg ggctgaacgg ggggttcgtg cacacagccc
     8881 agcttggagc gaacgaccta caccgaactg agatacctac agcgtgagct atgagaaagc
     8941 gccacgcttc ccgaagggag aaaggcggac aggtatccgg taagcggcag ggtcggaaca
     9001 ggagagcgca cgagggagct tccaggggga aacgcctggt atctttatag tcctgtcggg
     9061 tttcgccacc tctgacttga gcgtcgattt ttgtgatgct cgtcaggggg gcggagccta
     9121 tggaaaaacg ccagcaacgc ggccttttta cggttcctgg ccttttgctg gccttttgct
     9181 cacatgt
//
